>Addgene plasmid #76435 | TESK2 gRNA (BRDN0001149439) | addgene full sequence | sequence record 185832 | Addgene Assembled Sequence
CCCGGGTGCAAAGATGGATAAAGTTTTAAACAGAGAGGAATCTTTGCAGCTAATGGACCTTCTAGGTCTT
GAAAGGAGTGGGAATTGGCTCCGGTGCCCGTCAGTGGGCAGAGCGCACATCGCCCACAGTCCCCGAGAAG
TTGGGGGGAGGGGTCGGCAATTGATCCGGTGCCTAGAGAAGGTGGCGCGGGGTAAACTGGGAAAGTGATG
TCGTGTACTGGCTCCGCCTTTTTCCCGAGGGTGGGGGAGAACCGTATATAAGTGCAGTAGTCGCCGTGAA
CGTTCTTTTTCGCAACGGGTTTGCCGCCAGAACACAGGTAAGTGCCGTGTGTGGTTCCCGCGGGCCTGGC
CTCTTTACGGGTTATGGCCCTTGCGTGCCTTGAATTACTTCCACCTGGCTGCAGTACGTGATTCTTGATC
CCGAGCTTCGGGTTGGAAGTGGGTGGGAGAGTTCGAGGCCTTGCGCTTAAGGAGCCCCTTCGCCTCGTGC
TTGAGTTGAGGCCTGGCCTGGGCGCTGGGGCCGCCGCGTGCGAATCTGGTGGCACCTTCGCGCCTGTCTC
GCTGCTTTCGATAAGTCTCTAGCCATTTAAAATTTTTGATGACCTGCTGCGACGCTTTTTTTCTGGCAAG
ATAGTCTTGTAAATGCGGGCCAAGATCTGCACACTGGTATTTCGGTTTTTGGGGCCGCGGGCGGCGACGG
GGCCCGTGCGTCCCAGCGCACATGTTCGGCGAGGCGGGGCCTGCGAGCGCGGCCACCGAGAATCGGACGG
GGGTAGTCTCAAGCTGGCCGGCCTGCTCTGGTGCCTGGCCTCGCGCCGCCGTGTATCGCCCCGCCCTGGG
CGGCAAGGCTGGCCCGGTCGGCACCAGTTGCGTGAGCGGAAAGATGGCCGCTTCCCGGCCCTGCTGCAGG
GAGCTCAAAATGGAGGACGCGGCGCTCGGGAGAGCGGGCGGGTGAGTCACCCACACAAAGGAAAAGGGCC
TTTCCGTCCTCAGCCGTCGCTTCATGTGACTCCACGGAGTACCGGGCGCCGTCCAGGCACCTCGATTAGT
TCTCGAGCTTTTGGAGTACGTCGTCTTTAGGTTGGGGGGAGGGGTTTTATGCGATGGAGTTTCCCCACAC
TGAGTGGGTGGAGACTGAAGTTAGGCCAGCTTGGCACTTGATGTAATTCTCCTTGGAATTTGCCCTTTTT
GAGTTTGGATCTTGGTTCATTCTCAAGCCTCAGACAGTGGTTCAAAGTTTTTTTCTTCCATTTCAGGTGT
CGTGACGTACGGCCACCATGACCGAGTACAAGCCCACGGTGCGCCTCGCCACCCGCGACGACGTCCCCAG
GGCCGTACGCACCCTCGCCGCCGCGTTCGCCGACTACCCCGCCACGCGCCACACCGTCGATCCGGACCGC
CACATCGAGCGGGTCACCGAGCTGCAAGAACTCTTCCTCACGCGCGTCGGGCTCGACATCGGCAAGGTGT
GGGTCGCGGACGACGGCGCCGCCGTGGCGGTCTGGACCACGCCGGAGAGCGTCGAAGCGGGGGCGGTGTT
CGCCGAGATCGGCCCGCGCATGGCCGAGTTGAGCGGTTCCCGGCTGGCCGCGCAGCAACAGATGGAAGGC
CTCCTGGCGCCGCACCGGCCCAAGGAGCCCGCGTGGTTCCTGGCCACCGTCGGAGTCTCGCCCGACCACC
AGGGCAAGGGTCTGGGCAGCGCCGTCGTGCTCCCCGGAGTGGAGGCGGCCGAGCGCGCCGGGGTGCCCGC
CTTCCTGGAGACCTCCGCGCCCCGCAACCTCCCCTTCTACGAGCGGCTCGGCTTCACCGTCACCGCCGAC
GTCGAGGTGCCCGAAGGACCGCGCACCTGGTGCATGACCCGCAAGCCCGGTGCCTGAACGCGTTAAGTCG
ACAATCAACCTCTGGATTACAAAATTTGTGAAAGATTGACTGGTATTCTTAACTATGTTGCTCCTTTTAC
GCTATGTGGATACGCTGCTTTAATGCCTTTGTATCATGCTATTGCTTCCCGTATGGCTTTCATTTTCTCC
TCCTTGTATAAATCCTGGTTGCTGTCTCTTTATGAGGAGTTGTGGCCCGTTGTCAGGCAACGTGGCGTGG
TGTGCACTGTGTTTGCTGACGCAACCCCCACTGGTTGGGGCATTGCCACCACCTGTCAGCTCCTTTCCGG
GACTTTCGCTTTCCCCCTCCCTATTGCCACGGCGGAACTCATCGCCGCCTGCCTTGCCCGCTGCTGGACA
GGGGCTCGGCTGTTGGGCACTGACAATTCCGTGGTGTTGTCGGGGAAATCATCGTCCTTTCCTTGGCTGC
TCGCCTGTGTTGCCACCTGGATTCTGCGCGGGACGTCCTTCTGCTACGTCCCTTCGGCCCTCAATCCAGC
GGACCTTCCTTCCCGCGGCCTGCTGCCGGCTCTGCGGCCTCTTCCGCGTCTTCGCCTTCGCCCTCAGACG
AGTCGGATCTCCCTTTGGGCCGCCTCCCCGCGTCGACTTTAAGACCAATGACTTACAAGGCAGCTGTAGA
TCTTAGCCACTTTTTAAAAGAAAAGGGGGGACTGGAAGGGCTAATTCACTCCCAACGAAGACAAGATCTG
CTTTTTGCTTGTACTGGGTCTCTCTGGTTAGACCAGATCTGAGCCTGGGAGCTCTCTGGCTAACTAGGGA
ACCCACTGCTTAAGCCTCAATAAAGCTTGCCTTGAGTGCTTCAAGTAGTGTGTGCCCGTCTGTTGTGTGA
CTCTGGTAACTAGAGATCCCTCAGACCCTTTTAGTCAGTGTGGAAAATCTCTAGCAGTACGTATAGTAGT
TCATGTCATCTTATTATTCAGTATTTATAACTTGCAAAGAAATGAATATCAGAGAGTGAGAGGAACTTGT
TTATTGCAGCTTATAATGGTTACAAATAAAGCAATAGCATCACAAATTTCACAAATAAAGCATTTTTTTC
ACTGCATTCTAGTTGTGGTTTGTCCAAACTCATCAATGTATCTTATCATGTCTGGCTCTAGCTATCCCGC
CCCTAACTCCGCCCATCCCGCCCCTAACTCCGCCCAGTTCCGCCCATTCTCCGCCCCATGGCTGACTAAT
TTTTTTTATTTATGCAGAGGCCGAGGCCGCCTCGGCCTCTGAGCTATTCCAGAAGTAGTGAGGAGGCTTT
TTTGGAGGCCTAGGGACGTACCCAATTCGCCCTATAGTGAGTCGTATTACGCGCGCTCACTGGCCGTCGT
TTTACAACGTCGTGACTGGGAAAACCCTGGCGTTACCCAACTTAATCGCCTTGCAGCACATCCCCCTTTC
GCCAGCTGGCGTAATAGCGAAGAGGCCCGCACCGATCGCCCTTCCCAACAGTTGCGCAGCCTGAATGGCG
AATGGG
[124 nt withheld, positions 3367-3490]
C
[91 nt withheld, positions 3492-3582]
A
[49 nt withheld, positions 3584-3632]
CCTTTGACGTTGGAGTCCACGTTCTTT
[37 nt withheld, positions 3660-3696]
ACCCTATCTCGGTCTATTCTTTTGATTTATAAGGGATTTTGCCGATTTCGGCCTATTGGTTAAAAAATGA
GCTGATTTAACAAAAATTTAACGCGAATTTTAACAAAATATTAACGCTTACAATTTAGGTGGCACTTTTC
GGGGAAATGTGCGCGGAACCCCTATTTGTTTATTTTTCTAAATACATTCAAATATGTATCCGCTCATGAG
ACAATAACCCTGATAAATGCTTCAATAATATTGAAAAAGGAAGAGTATGAGTATTCAACATTTCCGTGTC
GCCCTTATTCCCTTTTTTGCGGCATTTTGCCTTCCTGTTTTTGCTCACCCAGAAACGCTGGTGAAAGTAA
AAGATGCTGAAGATCAGTTGGGTGCACGAGTGGGTTACATCGAACTGGATCTCAACAGCGGTAAGATCCT
TGAGAGTTTTCGCCCCGAAGAACGTTTTCCAATGATGAGCACTTTTAAAGTTCTGCTATGTGGCGCGGTA
TTATCCCGTATTGACGCCGGGCAAGAGCAACTCGGTCGCCGCATACACTATTCTCAGAATGACTTGGTTG
AGTACTCACCAGTCACAGAAAAGCATCTTACGGATGGCATGACAGTAAGAGAATTATGCAGTGCTGCCAT
AACCATGAGTGATAACACTGCGGCCAACTTACTTCTGACAACGATCGGAGGACCGAAGGAGCTAACCGCT
TTTTTGCACAACATGGGGGATCATGTAACTCGCCTTGATCGTTGGGAACCGGAGCTGAATGAAGCCATAC
CAAACGACGAGCGTGACACCACGATGCCTGTAGCAATGGCAACAACGTTGCGCAAACTATTAACTGGCGA
ACTACTTACTCTAGCTTCCCGGCAACAATTAATAGACTGGATGGAGGCGGATAAAGTTGCAGGACCACTT
CTGCGCTCGGCCCTTCCGGCTGGCTGGTTTATTGCTGATAAATCTGGAGCCGGTGAGCGTGGGTCTCGCG
GTATCATTGCAGCACTGGGGCCAGATGGTAAGCCCTCCCGTATCGTAGTTATCTACACGACGGGGAGTCA
GGCAACTATGGATGAACGAAATAGACAGATCGCTGAGATAGGTGCCTCACTGATTAAGCATTGGTAACTG
TCAGACCAAGTTTACTCATATATACTTTAGATTGATTTAAAACTTCATTTTTAATTTAAAAGGATCTAGG
TGAAGATCCTTTTTGATAATCTCATGACCAAAATCCCTTAACGTGAGTTTTCGTTCCACTGAGCGTCAGA
CCCCGTAGAAAAGATCAAAGGATCTTCTTGAGATCCTTTTTTTCTGCGCGTAATCTGCTGCTTGCAAACA
AAAAAACCACCGCTACCAGCGGTGGTTTGTTTGCCGGATCAAGAGCTACCAACTCTTTTTCCGAAGGTAA
CTGGCTTCAGCAGAGCGCAGATACCAAATACTGTTCTTCTAGTGTAGCCGTAGTTAGGCCACCACTTCAA
GAACTCTGTAGCACCGCCTACATACCTCGCTCTGCTAATCCTGTTACCAGTGGCTGCTGCCAGTGGCGAT
AAGTCGTGTCTTACCGGGTTGGACTCAAGACGATAGTTACCGGATAAGGCGCAGCGGTCGGGCTGAACGG
GGGGTTCGTGCACACAGCCCAGCTTGGAGCGAACGACCTACACCGAACTGAGATACCTACAGCGTGAGCT
ATGAGAAAGCGCCACGCTTCCCGAAGGGAGAAAGGCGGACAGGTATCCGGTAAGCGGCAGGGTCGGAACA
GGAGAGCGCACGAGGGAGCTTCCAGGGGGAAACGCCTGGTATCTTTATAGTCCTGTCGGGTTTCGCCACC
TCTGACTTGAGCGTCGATTTTTGTGATGCTCGTCAGGGGGGCGGAGCCTATGGAAAAACGCCAGCAACGC
GGCCTTTTTACGGTTCCTGGCCTTTTGCTGGCCTTTTGCTCACATGTTCTTTCCTGCGTTATCCCCTGAT
TCTGTGGATAACCGTATTACCGCCTTTGAGTGAGCTGATACCGCTCGCCGCAGCCGAACGACCGAGCGCA
GCGAGTCAGTGAGCGAGGAAGCGGAAGAGCGCCCAATACGCAAACCGCCTCTCCCCGCGCGTTGGCCGAT
TCATTAATGCAGCTGGCACGACAGGTTTCCCGACTGGAAAGCGGGCAGTGAGCGCAACGCAATTAATGTG
AGTTAGCTCACTCATTAGGCACCCCAGGCTTTACACTTTATGCTTCCGGCTCGTATGTTGTGTGGAATTG
TGAGCGGATAACAATTTCACACAGGAAACAGCTATGACCATGATTACGCCAAGCGCGCAATTAACCCTCA
CTAAAGGGAACAAAAGCTGGAGCTGCAAGCTTAATGTAGTCTTATGCAATACTCTTGTAGTCTTGCAACA
TGGTAACGATGAGTTAGCAACATGCCTTACAAGGAGAGAAAAAGCACCGTGCATGCCGATTGGTGGAAGT
AAGGTGGTACGATCGTGCCTTATTAGGAAGGCAACAGACGGGTCTGACATGGATTGGACGAACCACTGAA
TTGCCGCATTGCAGAGATATTGTATTTAAGTGCCTAGCTCGATACATAAACGGGTCTCTCTGGTTAGACC
AGATCTGAGCCTGGGAGCTCTCTGGCTAACTAGGGAACCCACTGCTTAAGCCTCAATAAAGCTTGCCTTG
AGTGCTTCAAGTAGTGTGTGCCCGTCTGTTGTGTGACTCTGGTAACTAGAGATCCCTCAGACCCTTTTAG
TCAGTGTGGAAAATCTCTAGCAGTGGCGCCCGAACAGGGACTTGAAAGCGAAAGGGAAACCAGAGGAGCT
CTCTCGACGCAGGACTCGGCTTGCTGAAGCGCGCACGGCAAGAGGCGAGGGGCGGCGACTGGTGAGTACG
CCAAAAATTTTGACTAGCGGAGGCTAGAAGGAGAGAGATGGGTGCGAGAGCGTCAGTATTAAGCGGGGGA
GAATTAGATCGCGATGGGAAAAAATTCGGTTAAGGCCAGGGGGAAAGAAAAAATATAAATTAAAACATAT
AGTATGGGCAAGCAGGGAGCTAGAACGATTCGCAGTTAATCCTGGCCTGTTAGAAACATCAGAAGGCTGT
AGACAAATACTGGGACAGCTACAACCATCCCTTCAGACAGGATCAGAAGAACTTAGATCATTATATAATA
CAGTAGCAACCCTCTATTGTGTGCATCAAAGGATAGAGATAAAAGACACCAAGGAAGCTTTAGACAAGAT
AGAGGAAGAGCAAAACAAAAGTAAGACCACCGCACAGCAAGCGGCCGCTGATCTTCAGACCTGGAGGAGG
AGATATGAGGGACAATTGGAGAAGTGAATTATATAAATATAAAGTAGTAAAAATTGAACCATTAGGAGTA
GCACCCACCAAGGCAAAGAGAAGAGTGGTGCAGAGAGAAAAAAGAGCAGTGGGAATAGGAGCTTTGTTCC
TTGGGTTCTTGGGAGCAGCAGGAAGCACTATGGGCGCAGCGTCAATGACGCTGACGGTACAGGCCAGACA
ATTATTGTCTGGTATAGTGCAGCAGCAGAACAATTTGCTGAGGGCTATTGAGGCGCAACAGCATCTGTTG
CAACTCACAGTCTGGGGCATCAAGCAGCTCCAGGCAAGAATCCTGGCTGTGGAAAGATACCTAAAGGATC
AACAGCTCCTGGGGATTTGGGGTTGCTCTGGAAAACTCATTTGCACCACTGCTGTGCCTTGGAATGCTAG
TTGGAGTAATAAATCTCTGGAACAGATTTGGAATCACACGACCTGGATGGAGTGGGACAGAGAAATTAAC
AATTACACAAGCTTAATACACTCCTTAATTGAAGAATCGCAAAACCAGCAAGAAAAGAATGAACAAGAAT
TATTGGAATTAGATAAATGGGCAAGTTTGTGGAATTGGTTTAACATAACAAATTGGCTGTGGTATATAAA
ATTATTCATAATGATAGTAGGAGGCTTGGTAGGTTTAAGAATAGTTTTTGCTGTACTTTCTATAGTGAAT
AGAGTTAGGCAGGGATATTCACCATTATCGTTTCAGACCCACCTCCCAACCCCGAGGGGACCCAGAGAGG
GCCTATTTCCCATGATTCCTTCATATTTGCATATACGATACAAGGCTGTTAGAGAGATAATTAGAATTAA
TTTGACTGTAAACACAAAGATATTAGTACAAAATACGTGACGTAGAAAGTAATAATTTCTTGGGTAGTTT
GCAGTTTTAAAATTATGTTTTAAAATGGACTATCATATGCTTACCGTAACTTGAAAGTATTTCGATTTCT
TGGCTTTATATATCTTGTGGAAAGGACGAAACACCGCTGGCTTCGAGACAGCCAGAGTTTTAGAGCTAGA
AATAGCAAGTTAAAATAAGGCTAGTCCGTTATCAACTTGAAAAAGTGGCACCGAGTCGGTGCTTTTTTAA
GCTTGGCGTAACTAGATCTTGAGACAAATGGCAGTATTCATCCACAATTTTAAAAGAAAAGGGGGGATTG
GGGGGTACAGTGCAGGGGAAAGAATAGTAGACATAATAGCAACAGACATACAAACTAAAGAATTACAAAA
ACAAATTACAAAAATTCAAAATTTTCGGGTTTATTACAGGGACAGCAGAGATCCACTTTGGCGCCGGCTC
GAGGGGG
Features (pLannotate 1.2.2; 29 found; start..end, strand, type, name):
     14..80      +  CDS            small t antigen (fragment): SV40 (simian virus 40) small t antigen
    106..317     +  promoter       EF-1α core promoter: core promoter for human elongation factor EF-1α
    318..1256    +  intron         EF-1α intron A: intron upstream of the start codon of human EF-1α
   1278..1877    +  CDS            PuroR (fragment): puromycin N-acetyltransferase; pac from Streptomyces; confers resistance to puromycin
   1893..2481    +  misc_feature   WPRE: woodchuck hepatitis virus posttranscriptional regulatory element
   2532..2551    +  misc_feature   cPPT/CTS (fragment): central polypurine tract and central termination sequence of HIV-1
   2553..2786    +  LTR            3' LTR (ΔU3): self-inactivating 3' long terminal repeat (LTR) from HIV-1
   2864..2985    +  polyA_signal   SV40 poly(A) signal: SV40 polyadenylation signal
   3025..3160    +  rep_origin     SV40 ori: SV40 origin of replication
   3181..3199    -  promoter       T7 promoter: promoter for bacteriophage T7 RNA polymerase
   3207..3362    +  CDS            lacZα (fragment): LacZα fragment of β-galactosidase; lacZ fragment
   3367..3795    +  rep_origin     f1 ori (sequence partly withheld): f1 bacteriophage origin of replication; arrow indicates direction of (+) strand synthesis
   3848..3952    +  promoter       AmpR promoter: bla
   3953..4813    +  CDS            AmpR: β-lactamase; bla; confers resistance to ampicillin, carbenicillin, and related antibiotics
   4984..5572    +  rep_origin     ori: high-copy-number ColE1/pMB1/pBR322/pUC origin of replication
   5755..5847    +  CDS            lacI (fragment): lac repressor; lacI; The lac repressor binds to the lac operator to inhibit transcription in E. coli. This inhibition can be relieved by adding lactose or isopropyl-β-D-thiogalactopyranoside (IPTG).
   5860..5881    +  protein_bind   CAP binding site: CAP binding activates transcription in the presence of cAMP. E. coli catabolite activator protein
   5896..5926    +  promoter       lac promoter: promoter for the E. coli lac operon
   5934..5950    +  protein_bind   lac operator: The lac repressor binds to the lac operator to inhibit transcription in E. coli. This inhibition can be relieved by adding lactose or isopropyl-β-D-thiogalactopyranoside (IPTG). lac repressor encoded by lacI
   5995..6013    +  promoter       T3 promoter: promoter for bacteriophage T3 RNA polymerase
   6041..6267    +  promoter       RSV promoter: Rous sarcoma virus enhancer/promoter
   6268..6448    +  LTR            5' LTR (truncated): truncated 5' long terminal repeat (LTR) from HIV-1
   6495..6620    +  misc_feature   HIV-1 Ψ: packaging signal of human immunodeficiency virus type 1
   6604..6967    +  CDS            HIV-1 gag (fragment): gag protein from human immunodeficiency virus 1; gag
   7113..7346    +  misc_feature   RRE: The Rev response element (RRE) of HIV-1 allows for Rev-dependent mRNA export from the nucleus to the cytoplasm.
   7723..7749    +  CDS            Rev (fragment): human immunodeficiency virus 1 (HIV-1) Rev protein; rev; enhances nuclear export of unspliced and incompletely spliced viral mRNAs
   7753..7993    +  promoter       U6 promoter: RNA polymerase III promoter for human U6 snRNA
   8023..8098    +  misc_RNA       gRNA scaffold: guide RNA scaffold for the Streptococcus pyogenes CRISPR/Cas9 system
   8154..8271    +  misc_feature   cPPT/CTS: central polypurine tract and central termination sequence of HIV-1
