[The description below was written by a language model from this plasmid's Addgene catalogue record and pLannotate feature annotations shown in this document.]
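Description:
TESK2 gRNA (BRDN0001149439) is a third-generation lentiviral CRISPR guide plasmid built on the lentiGuide-Puro backbone, carrying a single guide RNA designed against human TESK2 (reference transcript NM_007170.2). In bacteria it is maintained as a high-copy plasmid through a ColE1/pUC-type origin and selected with ampicillin via the β-lactamase gene. An f1 origin, an SV40 origin and poly(A) signal, and remnants of lac and T7/T3 cloning-vector sequence are also present in the backbone.

The lentiviral transfer cassette begins with an RSV promoter fused to a truncated HIV-1 5' LTR, which makes genomic RNA production Tat-independent. This is followed by the Ψ packaging signal with a partial gag sequence and the Rev response element for Rev-dependent nuclear export. It ends in a ΔU3 self-inactivating 3' LTR. Within this unit, a human U6 RNA polymerase III promoter drives the TESK2-specific spacer joined to the Streptococcus pyogenes Cas9 guide scaffold. A cPPT/CTS element, which aids nuclear import of the reverse-transcribed genome, sits downstream. A separate Pol II cassette uses the EF-1α core promoter with its intron A to express puromycin N-acetyltransferase, and a WPRE enhances transcript expression, so transduced mammalian cells can be selected with puromycin.

The plasmid does not encode Cas9. It is intended for use with a separate Cas9 vector such as lentiCas9-Blast, or in cell lines that already express Cas9, to disrupt TESK2. The guide is also part of a human kinome gRNA library produced with optimized sgRNA design rules. The cloning method is not recorded.
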