Addgene plasmid #76435: TESK2 gRNA (BRDN0001149439)
Purpose: 3rd generation lentiviral gRNA plasmid targeting human TESK2
Depositing lab: John Doench & David Root. Depositing organization: Broad Institute. Publication: Optimized sgRNA design to maximize activity and minimize off-target effects of CRISPR-Cas9. Doench JG, Fusi N, Sullender M, Hegde M, Vaimberg EW, Donovan KF, Smith I, Tothova Z, Wilen C, Orchard R, Virgin HW, Listgarten J, Root DE. Nat Biotechnol. 2016 Jan 18. doi: 10.1038/nbt.3437. PubMed 26780180.
Backbone
  Vector backbone: lentiGuide-Puro
  Backbone manufacturer: Zhang Lab (Addgene plasmid # 52963)
  Vector type: Mammalian Expression, Lentiviral, CRISPR
  Selectable markers: Puromycin
Growth in bacteria
  Bacterial resistance: Ampicillin, 100 μg/mL
  Growth temperature: 37°C
  Growth strain: DH5alpha
  Copy number: High Copy
Gene/Insert
  Gene/Insert name: TESK2 (alt names: TESK2; NM_007170.2)
  gRNA/shRNA sequence: CTGGCTTCGAGACAGCCAGA
  Species: H. sapiens (human)
  Entrez Gene: TESK2
  Promoter: hU6
  Cloning method: Unknown
  Sequencing primers: 5′ U6-F; 3′ pS2-R
Terms and licenses: Academic/Nonprofit Terms; Industry Terms: Not Available to Industry
Depositor comments: The gRNA was designed to target the following Genbank reference sequence(s): NM_007170.2. Note that this plasmid does NOT contain Cas9. It should be used in conjunction with lentiCas9-Blast (Addgene #52962) or otherwise with cell lines already expressing Cas9. Browse the full kinome gRNA library at http://www.addgene.org/pooled-library/broadgpp-human-kinome/ or visit http://www.broadinstitute.org/rnai/public/ for detailed protocols and information.
How to cite: TESK2 gRNA (BRDN0001149439) was a gift from John Doench & David Root (Addgene plasmid # 76435 ; http://n2t.net/addgene:76435 ; RRID:Addgene_76435)
