>Addgene plasmid #76435 | TESK2 gRNA (BRDN0001149439) | depositor partial sequence | sequence record 143895 | Target Sequence
CTGGCTTCGAGACAGCCAGA
