>Addgene plasmid #76435 | TESK2 gRNA (BRDN0001149439) | addgene partial sequence | sequence record 185831 | hU6-F
TAGAAAGTAATAATTTCTTGGGTAGTTTGCAGTTTTAAAATTATGTTTTAAAATGGACTATCATATGCTT
ACCGTAACTTGAAAGTATTTCGATTTCTTGGCTTTATATATCTTGTGGAAAGGACGAAACACCGCTGGCT
TCGAGACAGCCAGAGTTTTAGAGCTAGAAATAGCAAGTTAAAATAAGGCTAGTCCGTTATCAACTTGAAA
AAGTGGCACCGAGTCGGTGCTTTTTTAAGCTTGGCGTAACTAGATCTTGAGACAAATGGCAGTATTCATC
CACAATTTTAAAAGAAAAGGGGGGATTGGGGGGTACAGTGCAGGGGAAAGAATAGTAGACATAATAGCAA
CAGACATACAAACTAAAGAATTACAAAAACAAATTACAAAAATTCAAAATTTTCGGGTTTATTACAGGGA
CAGCAGAGATCCACTTTGGCGCCGGCTCGAGGGGGCCCGGGTGCAAAGATGGATAAAGTTTTAAACAGAG
AGGAATCTTTGCAGCTAATGGACCTTCTAGGTCTTGAAAGGAGTGGGAATTGGCTCCGGTGCCCGTCAGT
GGGCAGAGCG
